Addgene plasmid #174540: AAV sgRNA Expression Plasmid
Purpose: (Empty Backbone) Contains restriction sites to clone in U6 promoter and sgRNA oligo. CMV-driven mCherry fluorescent marker.
Depositing lab: Ormond MacDougald. Depositing organization: University of Michigan. Publication: BAd-CRISPR: inducible gene knockout in interscapular brown adipose tissue of adult mice. Romanelli SM, Lewis KT, Nishii A, Rupp AC, Li Z, Mori H, Schill RL, Learman BS, Rhodes CJ, MacDougald OA. J Biol Chem. 2021 Nov 11:101402. doi: 10.1016/j.jbc.2021.101402. PubMed 34774798.
Backbone
  Vector backbone: pCWB
  Backbone size (bp): 5067
  Vector type: Mammalian Expression, AAV
  Promoter: CMV
  Selectable markers: mCherry
  Tag / fusion protein: None (N terminal on backbone)
Growth in bacteria
  Bacterial resistance: Ampicillin, 100 μg/mL
  Growth temperature: 37°C
  Growth strain: NEB Stable
  Copy number: Unknown
Gene/Insert
  Cloning method: Restriction Enzyme
  Sequencing primers: 5′ tttcccatgattccttcata; 3′ GGGCGGGGGTCGTTGGGCGG
Resource information
  A portion of this plasmid was derived from a plasmid made by: University of Michigan Vector Core
Terms and licenses: Academic/Nonprofit Terms; Industry Terms: Not Available to Industry
Depositor comments: The original pCWB-CMV mCherry plasmid was provided by the University of Michigan Vector Core. We inserted a cloning site into the original plasmid that would enable the cloning of a U6 promoter-driven sgRNA into the backbone.
How to cite: AAV sgRNA Expression Plasmid was a gift from Ormond MacDougald (Addgene plasmid # 174540 ; http://n2t.net/addgene:174540 ; RRID:Addgene_174540)
