[The description below was written by a language model from this plasmid's Addgene catalogue record and pLannotate feature annotations shown in this document.]
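Description:
AAV sgRNA Expression Plasmid is an empty-backbone AAV transfer vector of about 5.1 kb, built on the pCWB backbone and intended for mammalian expression and packaging into recombinant adeno-associated virus. It is propagated in bacteria through a high-copy ColE1/pUC-type origin and selected with ampicillin via the β-lactamase (AmpR) gene and its own promoter. The backbone also carries an f1 phage origin and small remnants of the pBR322 bom and rop regions. A recombination-deficient strain is recorded for growth, which is consistent with the need to keep the repeat-rich ITRs intact.

Between the AAV2 inverted terminal repeats sits a reporter cassette consisting of the CMV immediate-early enhancer and promoter driving mCherry, followed by a WPRE to boost transcript stability and expression and a bovine growth hormone polyadenylation signal. The ITRs are the cis elements required for replication and encapsidation of the intervening DNA. The right-hand ITR is annotated in full, while the left one was detected only as two short fragments, which may reflect annotation or sequencing difficulty with this structured region rather than a true truncation.

The depositor modified the original pCWB-CMV-mCherry plasmid by adding a cloning site so that a U6 promoter-driven sgRNA can be inserted by restriction cloning. Neither the U6 promoter nor a guide scaffold appears in the feature table, so these must be supplied by the user. The position and identity of the restriction sites are not stated. Once loaded, the vector delivers an sgRNA while marking transduced cells with red fluorescence. No Cas9 is encoded, so it must come from elsewhere. The associated publication describes its use for inducible gene knockout in brown adipose tissue of adult mice.
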