Features (pLannotate 1.2.2; 15 found; start..end, strand, type, name):
     12..39      +  repeat_region  AAV2 ITR (fragment): inverted terminal repeat of adeno-associated virus serotype 2 inverted
     68..95      +  repeat_region  AAV2 ITR (fragment): inverted terminal repeat of adeno-associated virus serotype 2 inverted
    255..558     +  enhancer       CMV enhancer: human cytomegalovirus immediate early enhancer
    559..762     +  promoter       CMV promoter: human cytomegalovirus (CMV) immediate early promoter
    813..1520    +  CDS            mCherry: mCherry is a basic (constitutively fluorescent) red fluorescent protein published in 2004, derived from Discosoma sp.. It is reported to be a very rapidly-maturing monomer with low acid sensitivity.
   1543..2131    +  misc_feature   WPRE: woodchuck hepatitis virus posttranscriptional regulatory element
   2144..2368    +  polyA_signal   bGH poly(A) signal: bovine growth hormone polyadenylation signal
   2376..2516    +  repeat_region  AAV2 ITR: inverted terminal repeat of adeno-associated virus serotype 2 inverted
   2521..2572    -  misc_feature   bom (fragment): basis of mobility region from pBR322
   2591..3046    +  rep_origin     f1 ori (sequence partly withheld): f1 bacteriophage origin of replication; arrow indicates direction of (+) strand synthesis
   3047..3096    -  misc_feature   bom (fragment): basis of mobility region from pBR322
   3198..3233    -  CDS            rop (fragment): Rop protein, which maintains plasmids at low copy number; rop
   3328..3432    +  promoter       AmpR promoter: bla
   3433..4293    +  CDS            AmpR: β-lactamase; bla; confers resistance to ampicillin, carbenicillin, and related antibiotics
   4464..5052    +  rep_origin     ori: high-copy-number ColE1/pMB1/pBR322/pUC origin of replication
>Addgene plasmid #174540 | AAV sgRNA Expression Plasmid | addgene full sequence | sequence record 344638 | Addgene NGS Result
CCTGCAGGCAGCTGCGCGCTCGCTCGCTCACTGAGGCCGCCCGGGCGTCGGGCGACCTTTGGTCGCCCGG
CCTCAGTGAGCGAGCGAGCGCGCAGAGAGGGAGTGGCCAACTCCATCACTAGGGGTTCCTGCGGCCGCAG
ATGCTGCCCTATCCACGTGGGTGGCACTCGCAGACAAAAGGTACCCAAGGGCAGATGCTGCCCTATCCAC
GTGGGTGGCACTCGCAGACAAAAGGTACCCAAGGGCAGATGCTGCGTTACATAACTTACGGTAAATGGCC
CGCCTGGCTGACCGCCCAACGACCCCCGCCCATTGACGTCAATAATGACGTATGTTCCCATAGTAACGCC
AATAGGGACTTTCCATTGACGTCAATGAGTGGAGTATTTACGGTAAACTGCCCACTTGGCAGTACATCAA
GTGTATCATATGCCAAGTACGCCCCCTATTGACGTCAATGACGGTAAATGGCCCGCCTGGCATTATGCCC
AGTACATGACCTTATGGGACTTTCCTACTTGGCAGTACATCTACGTATTAGTCATCGCTATTACCATGGT
GATGCGGTTTTGGCAGTACATCAATGGGCGTGGATAGCGGTTTGACTCACGGGGATTTCCAAGTCTCCAC
CCCATTGACGTCAATGGGAGTTTGTTTTGGCACCAAAATCAACGGGACTTTCCAAAATGTCGTAACAACT
CCGCCCCATTGACGCAAATGGGCGGTAGGCGTGTACGGTGGGAGGTCTATATAAGCAGAGCTCTAGACGC
GTCGACGAGATCGATAAGCTTGATTGATTCGAGCTAGCCACCATGGTGAGCAAGGGCGAGGAGGATAACA
TGGCCATCATCAAGGAGTTCATGCGCTTCAAGGTGCACATGGAGGGCTCCGTGAACGGCCACGAGTTCGA
GATCGAGGGCGAGGGCGAGGGCCGCCCCTACGAGGGCACCCAGACCGCCAAGCTGAAGGTGACCAAGGGT
GGCCCCCTGCCCTTCGCCTGGGACATCCTGTCCCCTCAGTTCATGTACGGCTCCAAGGCCTACGTGAAGC
ACCCCGCCGACATCCCCGACTACTTGAAGCTGTCCTTCCCCGAGGGCTTCAAGTGGGAGCGCGTGATGAA
CTTCGAGGACGGCGGCGTGGTGACCGTGACCCAGGACTCCTCCCTGCAGGACGGCGAGTTCATCTACAAG
GTGAAGCTGCGCGGCACCAACTTCCCCTCCGACGGCCCCGTAATGCAGAAGAAGACCATGGGCTGGGAGG
CCTCCTCCGAGCGGATGTACCCCGAGGACGGCGCCCTGAAGGGCGAGATCAAGCAGAGGCTGAAGCTGAA
GGACGGCGGCCACTACGACGCTGAGGTCAAGACCACCTACAAGGCCAAGAAGCCCGTGCAGCTGCCCGGC
GCCTACAACGTCAACATCAAGTTGGACATCACCTCCCACAACGAGGACTACACCATCGTGGAACAGTACG
AACGCGCCGAGGGCCGCCACTCCACCGGCGGCATGGACGAGCTGTACAAGTGAGAATTCCTGCAGCCCCG
ATAATCAACCTCTGGATTACAAAATTTGTGAAAGATTGACTGGTATTCTTAACTATGTTGCTCCTTTTAC
GCTATGTGGATACGCTGCTTTAATGCCTTTGTATCATGCTATTGCTTCCCGTATGGCTTTCATTTTCTCC
TCCTTGTATAAATCCTGGTTGCTGTCTCTTTATGAGGAGTTGTGGCCCGTTGTCAGGCAACGTGGCGTGG
TGTGCACTGTGTTTGCTGACGCAACCCCCACTGGTTGGGGCATTGCCACCACCTGTCAGCTCCTTTCCGG
GACTTTCGCTTTCCCCCTCCCTATTGCCACGGCGGAACTCATCGCCGCCTGCCTTGCCCGCTGCTGGACA
GGGGCTCGGCTGTTGGGCACTGACAATTCCGTGGTGTTGTCGGGGAAATCATCGTCCTTTCCTTGGCTGC
TCGCCTGTGTTGCCACCTGGATTCTGCGCGGGACGTCCTTCTGCTACGTCCCTTCGGCCCTCAATCCAGC
GGACCTTCCTTCCCGCGGCCTGCTGCCGGCTCTGCGGCCTCTTCCGCGTCTTCGCCTTCGCCCTCAGACG
AGTCGGATCTCCCTTTGGGCCGCCTCCCCGCATCGGGGGGATCCTGTGCCTTCTAGTTGCCAGCCATCTG
TTGTTTGCCCCTCCCCCGTGCCTTCCTTGACCCTGGAAGGTGCCACTCCCACTGTCCTTTCCTAATAAAA
TGAGGAAATTGCATCGCATTGTCTGAGTAGGTGTCATTCTATTCTGGGGGGTGGGGTGGGGCAGGACAGC
AAGGGGGAGGATTGGGAAGACAATAGCAGGCATGCTGGGGATGCGGTGGGCTCTATGGCGGCCGCAGGAA
CCCCTAGTGATGGAGTTGGCCACTCCCTCTCTGCGCGCTCGCTCGCTCACTGAGGCCGGGCGACCAAAGG
TCGCCCGACGCCCGGGCTTTGCCCGGGCGGCCTCAGTGAGCGAGCGAGCGCGCAGCTGCCTGCAGGGGCG
CCTGATGCGGTATTTTCTCCTTACGCATCTGTGCGGTATTTCACACCGCATA
[95 nt withheld, positions 2573-2667]
T
[46 nt withheld, positions 2669-2714]
C
[141 nt withheld, positions 2716-2856]
CCTTTGACGTTGGAGTCCACGTTCTTT
[37 nt withheld, positions 2884-2920]
ACTCTATCTCGGGCTATTCTTTTGATTTATAAGGGATTTTGCCGATTTCGGTCTATTGGTTAAAAAATGA
GCTGATTTAACAAAAATTTAACGCGAATTTTAACAAAATATTAACGTTTACAATTTTATGGTGCACTCTC
AGTACAATCTGCTCTGATGCCGCATAGTTAAGCCAGCCCCGACACCCGCCAACACCCGCTGACGCGCCCT
GACGGGCTTGTCTGCTCCCGGCATCCGCTTACAGACAAGCTGTGACCGTCTCCGGGAGCTGCATGTGTCA
GAGGTTTTCACCGTCATCACCGAAACGCGCGAGACGAAAGGGCCTCGTGATACGCCTATTTTTATAGGTT
AATGTCATGATAATAATGGTTTCTTAGACGTCAGGTGGCACTTTTCGGGGAAATGTGCGCGGAACCCCTA
TTTGTTTATTTTTCTAAATACATTCAAATATGTATCCGCTCATGAGACAATAACCCTGATAAATGCTTCA
ATAATATTGAAAAAGGAAGAGTATGAGTATTCAACATTTCCGTGTCGCCCTTATTCCCTTTTTTGCGGCA
TTTTGCCTTCCTGTTTTTGCTCACCCAGAAACGCTGGTGAAAGTAAAAGATGCTGAAGATCAGTTGGGTG
CACGAGTGGGTTACATCGAACTGGATCTCAACAGCGGTAAGATCCTTGAGAGTTTTCGCCCCGAAGAACG
TTTTCCAATGATGAGCACTTTTAAAGTTCTGCTATGTGGCGCGGTATTATCCCGTATTGACGCCGGGCAA
GAGCAACTCGGTCGCCGCATACACTATTCTCAGAATGACTTGGTTGAGTACTCACCAGTCACAGAAAAGC
ATCTTACGGATGGCATGACAGTAAGAGAATTATGCAGTGCTGCCATAACCATGAGTGATAACACTGCGGC
CAACTTACTTCTGACAACGATCGGAGGACCGAAGGAGCTAACCGCTTTTTTGCACAACATGGGGGATCAT
GTAACTCGCCTTGATCGTTGGGAACCGGAGCTGAATGAAGCCATACCAAACGACGAGCGTGACACCACGA
TGCCTGTAGCAATGGCAACAACGTTGCGCAAACTATTAACTGGCGAACTACTTACTCTAGCTTCCCGGCA
ACAATTAATAGACTGGATGGAGGCGGATAAAGTTGCAGGACCACTTCTGCGCTCGGCCCTTCCGGCTGGC
TGGTTTATTGCTGATAAATCTGGAGCCGGTGAGCGTGGGTCTCGCGGTATCATTGCAGCACTGGGGCCAG
ATGGTAAGCCCTCCCGTATCGTAGTTATCTACACGACGGGGAGTCAGGCAACTATGGATGAACGAAATAG
ACAGATCGCTGAGATAGGTGCCTCACTGATTAAGCATTGGTAACTGTCAGACCAAGTTTACTCATATATA
CTTTAGATTGATTTAAAACTTCATTTTTAATTTAAAAGGATCTAGGTGAAGATCCTTTTTGATAATCTCA
TGACCAAAATCCCTTAACGTGAGTTTTCGTTCCACTGAGCGTCAGACCCCGTAGAAAAGATCAAAGGATC
TTCTTGAGATCCTTTTTTTCTGCGCGTAATCTGCTGCTTGCAAACAAAAAAACCACCGCTACCAGCGGTG
GTTTGTTTGCCGGATCAAGAGCTACCAACTCTTTTTCCGAAGGTAACTGGCTTCAGCAGAGCGCAGATAC
CAAATACTGTTCTTCTAGTGTAGCCGTAGTTAGGCCACCACTTCAAGAACTCTGTAGCACCGCCTACATA
CCTCGCTCTGCTAATCCTGTTACCAGTGGCTGCTGCCAGTGGCGATAAGTCGTGTCTTACCGGGTTGGAC
TCAAGACGATAGTTACCGGATAAGGCGCAGCGGTCGGGCTGAACGGGGGGTTCGTGCACACAGCCCAGCT
TGGAGCGAACGACCTACACCGAACTGAGATACCTACAGCGTGAGCTATGAGAAAGCGCCACGCTTCCCGA
AGGGAGAAAGGCGGACAGGTATCCGGTAAGCGGCAGGGTCGGAACAGGAGAGCGCACGAGGGAGCTTCCA
GGGGGAAACGCCTGGTATCTTTATAGTCCTGTCGGGTTTCGCCACCTCTGACTTGAGCGTCGATTTTTGT
GATGCTCGTCAGGGGGGCGGAGCCTATGGAAAAACGCCAGCAACGCGGCCTTTTTACGGTTCCTGGCCTT
TTGCTGGCCTTTTGCTCACATGT
